Addgene plasmid #67984: pKLV2-U6gRNA5(gBFP)-PGKGFP2ABFP-W
Purpose: Cas9 activity reporter with GFP and BFP
Depositing lab: Kosuke Yusa. Depositing organization: Wellcome Sanger Institute. Publication: A CRISPR Dropout Screen Identifies Genetic Vulnerabilities and Therapeutic Targets in Acute Myeloid Leukemia. Tzelepis K, Koike-Yusa H, De Braekeleer E, Li Y, Metzakopian E, Dovey OM, Mupo A, Grinkevich V, Li M, Mazan M, Gozdecka M, Ohnishi S, Cooper J, Patel M, McKerrell T, Chen B, Domingues AF, Gallipoli P, Teichmann S, Ponstingl H, McDermott U, Saez-Rodriguez J, Huntly BJ, Iorio F, Pina C, Vassiliou GS, Yusa K. Cell Rep. 2016 Oct 18;17(4):1193-1205. doi: 10.1016/j.celrep.2016.09.079. PubMed 27760321.
Backbone
  Vector backbone: pKLV2 lentiviral vector
  Backbone size w/o insert (bp): 5783
  Total vector size (bp): 8763
  Vector type: Lentiviral, CRISPR
Growth in bacteria
  Bacterial resistance: Ampicillin, 100 μg/mL
  Growth temperature: 37°C
  Growth strain: Stbl3
  Copy number: High Copy
Gene/Insert 1
  Gene/Insert name: U6gRNA cassette, PGKGFP2ABFP cassette, WPRE
  Species: H. sapiens (human), M. musculus (mouse)
  Insert size (bp): 3011
  Mutation: Deleted BbsI site within WPRE, modified BFP
  Cloning method: Restriction Enzyme; 5′ cloning site MluI (not destroyed); 3′ cloning site KpnI (not destroyed)
  Sequencing primers: 5′ CATAATAGCAACAGACATAC
Gene/Insert 2
  Gene/Insert name: Guide RNA targeting modified BFP
  Insert size (bp): 20
  Cloning method: Restriction Enzyme; 5′ cloning site BbsI (destroyed during cloning); 3′ cloning site BbsI (destroyed during cloning)
  Sequencing primers: 5′ GTAATAATTTCTTGGGTAGT
Terms and licenses: Academic/Nonprofit Terms; Industry Terms: Not Available to Industry
How to cite: pKLV2-U6gRNA5(gBFP)-PGKGFP2ABFP-W was a gift from Kosuke Yusa (Addgene plasmid # 67984 ; http://n2t.net/addgene:67984 ; RRID:Addgene_67984)
