[The description below was written by a language model from this plasmid's Addgene catalogue record and pLannotate feature annotations shown in this document.]
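Description:
pKLV2-U6gRNA5(gBFP)-PGKGFP2ABFP-W is an 8.8 kb lentiviral CRISPR plasmid built on the pKLV2 backbone and designed as a self-contained reporter of Cas9 activity in mammalian cells. It is propagated in E. coli as a high-copy plasmid through a ColE1/pUC-type origin with ampicillin selection (AmpR), and it also carries an f1 origin and remnants of a lacZα/lac promoter cloning region flanked by T7 and T3 promoters. The viral portion has a CMV enhancer/promoter fused to a truncated HIV-1 5' LTR to drive genomic RNA production in packaging cells. This is followed by the Ψ packaging signal with a gag fragment, the RRE for Rev-dependent nuclear export, and the cPPT/CTS. A second truncated LTR and a bGH polyadenylation signal close the transfer cassette.

Between the cPPT and the 3' LTR sit two expression units. A human U6 Pol III promoter drives a guide RNA consisting of a 20-nt spacer, cloned through BbsI sites that were destroyed in the process, joined to an S. pyogenes Cas9 scaffold. This guide targets a modified BFP. Downstream, the mouse PGK promoter expresses EGFP and the modified TagBFP-derived BFP as a single transcript linked by a 2A peptide, which is named in the construct but not annotated in the feature table. A WPRE, from which a BbsI site was removed, enhances expression.

Transduced cells lacking Cas9 activity should be both green and blue. In Cas9-expressing cells the guide is expected to disrupt the vector's own BFP sequence, leaving GFP-only cells, so the fraction of GFP-positive, BFP-negative cells indicates Cas9 editing efficiency. The associated publication describes CRISPR dropout screening in acute myeloid leukaemia, a setting in which Cas9-expressing cell lines are used.
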