Features (pLannotate 1.2.2; 28 found; start..end, strand, type, name):
     30..458     -  rep_origin     f1 ori (sequence partly withheld): f1 bacteriophage origin of replication; arrow indicates direction of (+) strand synthesis
    463..618     -  CDS            lacZα (fragment): LacZα fragment of β-galactosidase; lacZ fragment
    626..644     +  promoter       T7 promoter: promoter for bacteriophage T7 RNA polymerase
    658..958     +  enhancer       CMV enhancer: human cytomegalovirus immediate early enhancer
    959..1158    +  promoter       CMV promoter: human cytomegalovirus (CMV) immediate early promoter
   1176..1356    +  LTR            5' LTR (truncated): truncated 5' long terminal repeat (LTR) from HIV-1
   1403..1528    +  misc_feature   HIV-1 Ψ: packaging signal of human immunodeficiency virus type 1
   1512..1850    +  CDS            HIV-1 gag (fragment): gag protein from human immunodeficiency virus 1; gag
   2027..2260    +  misc_feature   RRE: The Rev response element (RRE) of HIV-1 allows for Rev-dependent mRNA export from the nucleus to the cytoplasm.
   2637..2737    +  CDS            Rev (fragment): human immunodeficiency virus 1 (HIV-1) Rev protein; rev; enhances nuclear export of unspliced and incompletely spliced viral mRNAs
   2787..2904    +  misc_feature   cPPT/CTS: central polypurine tract and central termination sequence of HIV-1
   2979..3219    +  promoter       U6 promoter: RNA polymerase III promoter for human U6 snRNA
   3266..3333    +  misc_RNA       tracrRNA (fragment): trans-activating CRISPR RNA for the Streptococcus pyogenes CRISPR/Cas9 system
   3356..3855    +  promoter       PGK promoter: mouse phosphoglycerate kinase 1 promoter
   3885..4601    +  CDS            EGFP: EGFP is a basic (constitutively fluorescent) green fluorescent protein published in 1996, derived from Aequorea victoria. It is reported to be a rapidly-maturing weak dimer with moderate acid sensitivity.
   4680..5375    +  CDS            TagBFP: TagBFP is a basic (constitutively fluorescent) blue fluorescent protein published in 2008, derived from Entacmaea quadricolor. It is reported to be a very rapidly-maturing monomer with very low acid sensitivity.
   5387..5973    +  misc_feature   WPRE: woodchuck hepatitis virus posttranscriptional regulatory element
   5967..6113    +  CDS            nef (fragment): NEF_HV1LA - Experimental evidence at protein level: Swiss-Prot protein existence level 1. Extracellular Nef protein targets CD4(+) T-lymphocytes for apoptosis by interacting with CXCR4 surface receptors. From Human immunodeficiency virus type 1 group M subtype B (isolate Lai) (HIV-1).
   6121..6299    +  LTR            5' LTR (truncated): truncated 5' long terminal repeat (LTR) from HIV-1
   6325..6436    +  polyA_signal   bGH poly(A) signal: bovine growth hormone polyadenylation signal
   6575..6593    -  promoter       T3 promoter: promoter for bacteriophage T3 RNA polymerase
   6638..6654    -  protein_bind   lac operator: The lac repressor binds to the lac operator to inhibit transcription in E. coli. This inhibition can be relieved by adding lactose or isopropyl-β-D-thiogalactopyranoside (IPTG). lac repressor encoded by lacI
   6662..6692    -  promoter       lac promoter: promoter for the E. coli lac operon
   6707..6728    -  protein_bind   CAP binding site: CAP binding activates transcription in the presence of cAMP. E. coli catabolite activator protein
   6741..6833    -  CDS            lacI (fragment): lac repressor; lacI; The lac repressor binds to the lac operator to inhibit transcription in E. coli. This inhibition can be relieved by adding lactose or isopropyl-β-D-thiogalactopyranoside (IPTG).
   7016..7604    -  rep_origin     ori: high-copy-number ColE1/pMB1/pBR322/pUC origin of replication
   7775..8635    -  CDS            AmpR: β-lactamase; bla; confers resistance to ampicillin, carbenicillin, and related antibiotics
   8636..8740    -  promoter       AmpR promoter: bla
>Addgene plasmid #67984 | pKLV2-U6gRNA5(gBFP)-PGKGFP2ABFP-W | depositor full sequence | sequence record 129402 | pKLV2-U6gRNA5(gBFP)-PGKGFP2ABFP-W sequence 8763 bps
CTAAATTGTAAGCGTTAATATTTTGTTAAAATTCGCGTTAAATTTTTGTTAAATCAGCTCATTTTTTAAC
CAATAGGCCGAAATCGGCAAAATCCCTTATAAATCAAAAGAATAGACCGAGATAGGGT
[37 nt withheld, positions 129-165]
AAAGAACGTGGACTCCAACGTCAAAGG
[49 nt withheld, positions 193-241]
T
[91 nt withheld, positions 243-333]
G
[124 nt withheld, positions 335-458]
CCCATTCGCCATTCAGGCTGCGCAACTGTTGGGAAGGGCGATCGGTGCGGGCCTCTTCGCTATTACGCCA
GCTGGCGAAAGGGGGATGTGCTGCAAGGCGATTAAGTTGGGTAACGCCAGGGTTTTCCCAGTCACGACGT
TGTAAAACGACGGCCAGTGAGCGCGCGTAATACGACTCACTATAGGGCGAATTGACTAGTACATAACTTA
CGGTAAATGGCCCGCCTGGCTGACCGCCCAACGACCCCCGCCCATTGACGTCAATAATGACGTATGTTCC
CATAGTAACGCCAATAGGGACTTTCCATTGACGTCAATGGGTGGAGTATTTACGGTAAACTGCCCACTTG
GCAGTACATCAAGTGTATCATATGCCAAGTACGCCCCCTATTGACGTCAATGACGGTAAATGGCCCGCCT
GGCATTATGCCCAGTACATGACCTTATGGGACTTTCCTACTTGGCAGTACATCTACGTATTAGTCATCGC
TATTACCATGGTGATGCGGTTTTGGCAGTACATCAATGGGCGTGGATAGCGGTTTGACTCACGGGGATTT
CCAAGTCTCCACCCCATTGACGTCAATGGGAGTTTGTTTTGGCACCAAAATCAACGGGACTTTCCAAAAT
GTCGTAACAACTCCGCCCCATTGACGCAAATGGGCGGTAGGCGTGTACGGTGGGAGGTCTATATAAGCAG
CGCGTTTTGCCTGTACTGGGTCTCTCTGGTTAGACCAGATCTGAGCCTGGGAGCTCTCTGGCTAACTAGG
GAACCCACTGCTTAAGCCTCAATAAAGCTTGCCTTGAGTGCTTCAAGTAGTGTGTGCCCGTCTGTTGTGT
GACTCTGGTAACTAGAGATCCCTCAGACCCTTTTAGTCAGTGTGGAAAATCTCTAGCAGTGGCGCCCGAA
CAGGGACTTGAAAGCGAAAGGGAAACCAGAGGAGCTCTCTCGACGCAGGACTCGGCTTGCTGAAGCGCGC
ACGGCAAGAGGCGAGGGGCGGCGACTGGTGAGTACGCCAAAAATTTTGACTAGCGGAGGCTAGAAGGAGA
GAGATGGGTGCGAGAGCGTCAGTATTAAGCGGGGGAGAATTAGATCGCGATGGGAAAAAATTCGGTTAAG
GCCAGGGGGAAAGAAAAAATATAAATTAAAACATATAGTATGGGCAAGCAGGGAGCTAGAACGATTCGCA
GTTAATCCTGGCCTGTTAGAAACATCAGAAGGCTGTAGACAAATACTGGGACAGCTACAACCATCCCTTC
AGACAGGATCAGAAGAACTTAGATCATTATATAATACAGTAGCAACCCTCTATTGTGTGCATCAAAGGAT
AGAGATAAAAGACACCAAGGAAGCTTTAGACAAGATAGAGGAAGAGCAAAACAAAAGTAAGACCACCGCA
CAGCAAGCGGCCGGCCGCGCTGATCTTCAGACCTGGAGGAGGAGATATGAGGGACAATTGGAGAAGTGAA
TTATATAAATATAAAGTAGTAAAAATTGAACCATTAGGAGTAGCACCCACCAAGGCAAAGAGAAGAGTGG
TGCAGAGAGAAAAAAGAGCAGTGGGAATAGGAGCTTTGTTCCTTGGGTTCTTGGGAGCAGCAGGAAGCAC
TATGGGCGCAGCGTCAATGACGCTGACGGTACAGGCCAGACAATTATTGTCTGGTATAGTGCAGCAGCAG
AACAATTTGCTGAGGGCTATTGAGGCGCAACAGCATCTGTTGCAACTCACAGTCTGGGGCATCAAGCAGC
TCCAGGCAAGAATCCTGGCTGTGGAAAGATACCTAAAGGATCAACAGCTCCTGGGGATTTGGGGTTGCTC
TGGAAAACTCATTTGCACCACTGCTGTGCCTTGGAATGCTAGTTGGAGTAATAAATCTCTGGAACAGATT
TGGAATCACACGACCTGGATGGAGTGGGACAGAGAAATTAACAATTACACAAGCTTAATACACTCCTTAA
TTGAAGAATCGCAAAACCAGCAAGAAAAGAATGAACAAGAATTATTGGAATTAGATAAATGGGCAAGTTT
GTGGAATTGGTTTAACATAACAAATTGGCTGTGGTATATAAAATTATTCATAATGATAGTAGGAGGCTTG
GTAGGTTTAAGAATAGTTTTTGCTGTACTTTCTATAGTGAATAGAGTTAGGCAGGGATATTCACCATTAT
CGTTTCAGACCCACCTCCCAACCCCGAGGGGACCCGACAGGCCCGAAGGAATAGAAGAAGAAGGTGGAGA
GAGAGACAGAGACAGATCCATTCGATTAGTGAACGGATCGGCACTGCGTGCGCCAATTCTGCAGACAAAT
GGCAGTATTCATCCACAATTTTAAAAGAAAAGGGGGGATTGGGGGGTACAGTGCAGGGGAAAGAATAGTA
GACATAATAGCAACAGACATACAAACTAAAGAATTACAAAAACAAATTACAAAAATTCAAAATTTTCGGG
TTTATTACAGGGACAGCAGAGATCCAGTTTGGTTAGTACCGGGCCCTACGCGTCCAAGGTCGGGCAGGAA
GAGGGCCTATTTCCCATGATTCCTTCATATTTGCATATACGATACAAGGCTGTTAGAGAGATAATTAGAA
TTAATTTGACTGTAAACACAAAGATATTAGTACAAAATACGTGACGTAGAAAGTAATAATTTCTTGGGTA
GTTTGCAGTTTTAAAATTATGTTTTAAAATGGACTATCATATGCTTACCGTAACTTGAAAGTATTTCGAT
TTCTTGGCTTTATATATCTTGTGGAAAGGACGAAACACCGAGCACGCCCCCGTCCTCGTGTTTAAGAGCT
ATGCTGGAAACAGCATAGCAAGTTTAAATAAGGCTAGTCCGTTATCAACTTGAAAAAGTGGCACCGAGTC
GGTGCTTTTTTTGGATCCAATTCTACCGGGTAGGGGAGGCGCTTTTCCCAAGGCAGTCTGGAGCATGCGC
TTTAGCAGCCCCGCTGGGCACTTGGCGCTACACAAGTGGCCTCTGGCCTCGCACACATTCCACATCCACC
GGTAGGCGCCAACCGGCTCCGTTCTTTGGTGGCCCCTTCGCGCCACCTTCTACTCCTCCCCTAGTCAGGA
AGTTCCCCCCCGCCCCGCAGCTCGCGTCGTGCAGGACGTGACAAATGGAAGTAGCACGTCTCACTAGTCT
CGTGCAGATGGACAGCACCGCTGAGCAATGGAAGCGGGTAGGCCTTTGGGGCAGCGGCCAATAGCAGCTT
TGCTCCTTCGCTTTCTGGGCTCAGAGGCTGGGAAGGGGTGGGTCCGGGGGCGGGCTCAGGGGCGGGCTCA
GGGGCGGGGCGGGCGCCCGAAGGTCCTCCGGAGGCCCGGCATTCTGCACGCTTCAAAAGCGCACGTCTGC
CGCGCTGTTCTCCTCTTCCTCATCTCCGGGCCTTTCGACCTGCATCCATCTAGATCTCGAGCCACCATGG
TGAGCAAGGGCGAGGAGCTGTTCACCGGGGTGGTGCCCATCCTGGTCGAGCTGGACGGCGACGTAAACGG
CCACAAGTTCAGCGTGTCCGGCGAGGGCGAGGGCGATGCCACCTACGGCAAGCTGACCCTGAAGTTCATC
TGCACCACCGGCAAGCTGCCCGTGCCCTGGCCCACCCTCGTGACCACCCTGACCTACGGCGTGCAGTGCT
TCAGCCGCTACCCCGACCACATGAAGCAGCACGACTTCTTCAAGTCCGCCATGCCCGAAGGCTACGTCCA
GGAGCGCACCATCTTCTTCAAGGACGACGGCAACTACAAGACCCGCGCCGAGGTGAAGTTCGAGGGCGAC
ACCCTGGTGAACCGCATCGAGCTGAAGGGCATCGACTTCAAGGAGGACGGCAACATCCTGGGGCACAAGC
TGGAGTACAACTACAACAGCCACAACGTCTATATCATGGCCGACAAGCAGAAGAACGGCATCAAGGTGAA
CTTCAAGATCCGCCACAACATCGAGGACGGCAGCGTGCAGCTCGCCGACCACTACCAGCAGAACACCCCC
ATCGGCGACGGCCCCGTGCTGCTGCCCGACAACCACTACCTGAGCACCCAGTCCGCCCTGAGCAAAGACC
CCAACGAGAAGCGCGATCACATGGTCCTGCTGGAGTTCGTGACCGCCGCCGGGATCACTCTCGGCATGGA
CGAGCTGTACAAGGGCGGCGGGTCCGGAGGAGAGGGCAGAGGAAGTCTCCTAACATGCGGTGACGTGGAG
GAGAATCCTGGCCCAATGGGCAGCGAGCTGATTAAGGAGAACATGCACATGAAGCTGTACATGGAGGGCA
CCGTGGACAACCATCACTTCAAGTGCACATCCGAGGGCGAAGGCAAGCCCTACGAGGGCACCCAGACCAT
GAGAATCAAGGTGGTCGAGGGCGGCCCTCTCCCCTTCGCCTTCGACATCCTGGCTACTAGCTTCCTCTAC
GGCAGCAAGACCTTCATCAACCACACCCAGGGGATCCCCGACTTCTTCAAGCAGTCCTTCCCCGAGGGCT
TCACATGGGAGAGGGTCACCACCTACGAGGACGGGGGCGTGCTGACCGCCACCCAGGACACCAGCCTCCA
GGACGGGTGCCTCATCTACAACGTCAAGATCAGGGGCGTGAACTTCACATCCAACGGCCCTGTGATGCAG
AAGAAAACACTCGGCTGGGAGGCCTTCACCGAGACCCTGTACCCCGCTGACGGCGGCCTGGAAGGCAGAA
ACGACATGGCCCTGAAGCTCGTGGGCGGGAGCCATCTGATCGCAAACATCAAGACCACATATAGATCCAA
GAAACCCGCTAAGAACCTCAAGATGCCTGGCGTCTACTATGTGGACTACAGACTGGAAAGAATCAAGGAG
GCCAACAACGAGACCTACGTCGAGCAGCACGAGGTGGCAGTGGCCAGATACTGCGACCTCCCTAGCAAAC
TGGGGCACAAGCTTAATTGAGCGGCCGCTCAACCTCTGGATTACAAAATTTGTGAAAGATTGACTGGTAT
TCTTAACTATGTTGCTCCTTTTACGCTATGTGGATACGCTGCTTTAATGCCTTTGTATCATGCTATTGCT
TCCCGTATGGCTTTCATTTTCTCCTCCTTGTATAAATCCTGGTTGCTGTCTCTTTATGAGGAGTTGTGGC
CCGTTGTCAGGCAACGTGGCGTGGTGTGCACTGTGTTTGCTGACGCAACCCCCACTGGTTGGGGCATTGC
CACCACCTGTCAGCTCCTTTCCGGGACTTTCGCTTTCCCCCTCCCTATTGCCACGGCGGAACTCATCGCC
GCCTGCCTTGCCCGCTGCTGGACAGGGGCTCGGCTGTTGGGCACTGACAATTCCGTGGTGTTGTCGGGGA
AATCATCGTCCTTTCCTTGGCTGCTCGCCTGTGTTGCCACCTGGATTCTGCGCGGGACGTCCTTCTGCTA
CGTCCCTTCGGCCCTCAATCCAGCGGACCTTCCTTCCCGCGGCCTGCTGCCGGCTCTGCGGCCTCTTCCG
CGTCTACGCCTTCGCCCTCAGACGAGTCGGATCTCCCTTTGGGCCGCCTCCCCGCAGGTACCTTTAAGAC
CAATGACTTACAAGGCAGCTGTAGATCTTAGCCACTTTTTAAAAGAAAAGGGGGGACTGGAAGGGCTAAT
TCACTCCCAAAGAAGTCAAGATCTGCTTTTTGCCTGTACTGGGTCTCTCTGGTTAGACCAGAGTCTCTCT
GGTTAGACCAGATCTGAGCCTGGGAGCTCTCTGGCTAACTAGGGAACCCACTGCTTAAGCCTCAATAAAG
CTTGCCTTGAGTGCTTCAAGTAGTGTGTGCCCGTCTGTTGTGTGACTCTGGTAACTAGAGATCCCTCAGA
CCCTTTTAGTCAGTGTGGAAAATCTCTAGCAGTTTAAACCCGCTGATCAGCCTCGACTGTGCCTTCTAGT
TGCCAGCCATCTGTTGTTTGCCCCTCCCCCGTGCCTTCCTTGACCCTGGAAGGTGCCACTCCCACTGTCC
TTTCCTAATAAAATGAGGAAATTGCATCGCATTGTCTGAGTAGGTGTCATTCTATTCTGGGGGGTGGGGT
GGGGCAGGACAGCAAGGGGGAGGATTGGGAAGTCAATAGCAGGCATGCTGGGGATGCGGTGGGCTCTATG
GGCGGCCGTTAATTAAGCTTTTGTTCCCTTTAGTGAGGGTTAATTGCGCGCTTGGCGTAATCATGGTCAT
AGCTGTTTCCTGTGTGAAATTGTTATCCGCTCACAATTCCACACAACATACGAGCCGGAAGCATAAAGTG
TAAAGCCTGGGGTGCCTAATGAGTGAGCTAACTCACATTAATTGCGTTGCGCTCACTGCCCGCTTTCCAG
TCGGGAAACCTGTCGTGCCAGCTGCATTAATGAATCGGCCAACGCGCGGGGAGAGGCGGTTTGCGTATTG
GGCGCTCTTCCGCTTCCTCGCTCACTGACTCGCTGCGCTCGGTCGTTCGGCTGCGGCGAGCGGTATCAGC
TCACTCAAAGGCGGTAATACGGTTATCCACAGAATCAGGGGATAACGCAGGAAAGAACATGTGAGCAAAA
GGCCAGCAAAAGGCCAGGAACCGTAAAAAGGCCGCGTTGCTGGCGTTTTTCCATAGGCTCCGCCCCCCTG
ACGAGCATCACAAAAATCGACGCTCAAGTCAGAGGTGGCGAAACCCGACAGGACTATAAAGATACCAGGC
GTTTCCCCCTGGAAGCTCCCTCGTGCGCTCTCCTGTTCCGACCCTGCCGCTTACCGGATACCTGTCCGCC
TTTCTCCCTTCGGGAAGCGTGGCGCTTTCTCATAGCTCACGCTGTAGGTATCTCAGTTCGGTGTAGGTCG
TTCGCTCCAAGCTGGGCTGTGTGCACGAACCCCCCGTTCAGCCCGACCGCTGCGCCTTATCCGGTAACTA
TCGTCTTGAGTCCAACCCGGTAAGACACGACTTATCGCCACTGGCAGCAGCCACTGGTAACAGGATTAGC
AGAGCGAGGTATGTAGGCGGTGCTACAGAGTTCTTGAAGTGGTGGCCTAACTACGGCTACACTAGAAGGA
CAGTATTTGGTATCTGCGCTCTGCTGAAGCCAGTTACCTTCGGAAAAAGAGTTGGTAGCTCTTGATCCGG
CAAACAAACCACCGCTGGTAGCGGTGGTTTTTTTGTTTGCAAGCAGCAGATTACGCGCAGAAAAAAAGGA
TCTCAAGAAGATCCTTTGATCTTTTCTACGGGGTCTGACGCTCAGTGGAACGAAAACTCACGTTAAGGGA
TTTTGGTCATGAGATTATCAAAAAGGATCTTCACCTAGATCCTTTTAAATTAAAAATGAAGTTTTAAATC
AATCTAAAGTATATATGAGTAAACTTGGTCTGACAGTTACCAATGCTTAATCAGTGAGGCACCTATCTCA
GCGATCTGTCTATTTCGTTCATCCATAGTTGCCTGACTCCCCGTCGTGTAGATAACTACGATACGGGAGG
GCTTACCATCTGGCCCCAGTGCTGCAATGATACCGCGAGACCCACGCTCACCGGCTCCAGATTTATCAGC
AATAAACCAGCCAGCCGGAAGGGCCGAGCGCAGAAGTGGTCCTGCAACTTTATCCGCCTCCATCCAGTCT
ATTAATTGTTGCCGGGAAGCTAGAGTAAGTAGTTCGCCAGTTAATAGTTTGCGCAACGTTGTTGCCATTG
CTACAGGCATCGTGGTGTCACGCTCGTCGTTTGGTATGGCTTCATTCAGCTCCGGTTCCCAACGATCAAG
GCGAGTTACATGATCCCCCATGTTGTGCAAAAAAGCGGTTAGCTCCTTCGGTCCTCCGATCGTTGTCAGA
AGTAAGTTGGCCGCAGTGTTATCACTCATGGTTATGGCAGCACTGCATAATTCTCTTACTGTCATGCCAT
CCGTAAGATGCTTTTCTGTGACTGGTGAGTACTCAACCAAGTCATTCTGAGAATAGTGTATGCGGCGACC
GAGTTGCTCTTGCCCGGCGTCAATACGGGATAATACCGCGCCACATAGCAGAACTTTAAAAGTGCTCATC
ATTGGAAAACGTTCTTCGGGGCGAAAACTCTCAAGGATCTTACCGCTGTTGAGATCCAGTTCGATGTAAC
CCACTCGTGCACCCAACTGATCTTCAGCATCTTTTACTTTCACCAGCGTTTCTGGGTGAGCAAAAACAGG
AAGGCAAAATGCCGCAAAAAAGGGAATAAGGGCGACACGGAAATGTTGAATACTCATACTCTTCCTTTTT
CAATATTATTGAAGCATTTATCAGGGTTATTGTCTCATGAGCGGATACATATTTGAATGTATTTAGAAAA
ATAAACAAATAGGGGTTCCGCGCACATTTCCCCGAAAAGTGCCAC
