>Addgene plasmid #67984 | pKLV2-U6gRNA5(gBFP)-PGKGFP2ABFP-W | addgene partial sequence | sequence record 124781 | Top_Fop 5'-TCACCATTATCGTTTCAGAC-3'
AGGCCCGAAGGAATAGAAGAAGAAGGTGGAGAGAGAGACAGAGACAGATCCATTCGATTAGTGAACGGAT
CGGCACTGCGTGCGCCAATTCTGCAGACAAATGGCAGTATTCATCCACAATTTTAAAAGAAAAGGGGGGA
TTGGGGGGTACAGTGCAGGGGAAAGAATAGTAGACATAATAGCAACAGACATACAAACTAAAGAATTACA
AAAACAAATTACAAAAATTCAAAATTTTCGGGTTTATTACAGGGACAGCAGAGATCCAGTTTGGTTAGTA
CCGGGCCCTACGCGTCCAAGGTCGGGCAGGAAGAGGGCCTATTTCCCATGATTCCTTCATATTTGCATAT
ACGATACAAGGCTGTTAGAGAGATAATTAGAATTAATTTGACTGTAAACACAAAGATATTAGTACAAAAT
ACGTGACGTAGAAAGTAATAATTTCTTGGGTAGTTTGCAGTTTTAAAATTATGTTTTAAAATGGACTATC
ATATGCTTACCGTAACTTGAAAGTATTTCGATTTCTTGGCTTTATATATCTTGTGGAAAGGACGAAACAC
CGAGCACGCCCCCGTCCTCGTGTTTAAGAGCTATGCTGGAAACAGCATAGCAAGTTTAAATAAGGCTAGT
CCGTTATCAACTTGAAAAAGTGGCACCGAGTCGGTGCTTTTTTTGGATCCAATTCTACCGGGTAGGGGAG
GCGCTTTTCCCAAGGCAGTCTGGAGCATGCGCTTTAGCAGCCCCGCTGGGCACTTGGCGCTACACAAGTG
GCCTCTGGCCTCGCACACATTCC
