>Addgene plasmid #67984 | pKLV2-U6gRNA5(gBFP)-PGKGFP2ABFP-W | addgene partial sequence | sequence record 124782 | mPGK-F 5'-cattctgcacgcttcaaaag-3'
GCTGTTCTCCTCTTCCTCATCTCCGGGCCTTTCGACCTGCATCCATCTAGATCTCGAGCCACCATGGTGA
GCAAGGGCGAGGAGCTGTTCACCGGGGTGGTGCCCATCCTGGTCGAGCTGGACGGCGACGTAAACGGCCA
CAAGTTCAGCGTGTCCGGCGAGGGCGAGGGCGATGCCACCTACGGCAAGCTGACCCTGAAGTTCATCTGC
ACCACCGGCAAGCTGCCCGTGCCCTGGCCCACCCTCGTGACCACCCTGACCTACGGCGTGCAGTGCTTCA
GCCGCTACCCCGACCACATGAAGCAGCACGACTTCTTCAAGTCCGCCATGCCCGAAGGCTACGTCCAGGA
GCGCACCATCTTCTTCAAGGACGACGGCAACTACAAGACCCGCGCCGAGGTGAAGTTCGAGGGCGACACC
CTGGTGAACCGCATCGAGCTGAAGGGCATCGACTTCAAGGAGGACGGCAACATCCTGGGGCACAAGCTGG
AGTACAACTACAACAGCCACAACGTCTATATCATGGCCGACAAGCAGAAGAACGGCATCAAGGTGAACTT
CAAGATCCGCCACAACATCGAGGACGGCAGCGTGCAGCTCGCCGACCACTACCAGCAGAACACCCCCATC
GGCGACGGCCCCGTGCTGCTGCCCGACAACCACTACCTGAGCACCCAGTCCGCCCTGAGCAAAGACCCCA
ACGAGAAGCGCGATCACATGGTCCTGCTGGAGTTCGTGACCGCCGCCGGGATCACTCTCGGCATGGACGA
GCTGTACAAGGG
