>Addgene plasmid #67984 | pKLV2-U6gRNA5(gBFP)-PGKGFP2ABFP-W | addgene partial sequence | sequence record 124783 | Futet-R 5'-CAAAGGCATTAAAGCAGCGT-3'
AAGGAGCAACATAGTTAAGAATACCAGTCAATCTTTCACAAATTTTGTAATCCAGAGGTTGAGCGGCCGC
TCAATTAAGCTTGTGCCCCAGTTTGCTAGGGAGGTCGCAGTATCTGGCCACTGCCACCTCGTGCTGCTCG
ACGTAGGTCTCGTTGTTGGCCTCCTTGATTCTTTCCAGTCTGTAGTCCACATAGTAGACGCCAGGCATCT
TGAGGTTCTTAGCGGGTTTCTTGGATCTATATGTGGTCTTGATGTTTGCGATCAGATGGCTCCCGCCCAC
GAGCTTCAGGGCCATGTCGTTTCTGCCTTCCAGGCCGCCGTCAGCGGGGTACAGGGTCTCGGTGAAGGCC
TCCCAGCCGAGTGTTTTCTTCTGCATCACAGGGCCGTTGGATGTGAAGTTCACGCCCCTGATCTTGACGT
TGTAGATGAGGCACCCGTCCTGGAGGCTGGTGTCCTGGGTGGCGGTCAGCACGCCCCCGTCCTCGTAGGT
GGTGACCCTCTCCCATGTGAAGCCCTCGGGGAAGGACTGCTTGAAGAAGTCGGGGATCCCCTGGGTGTGG
TTGATGAAGGTCTTGCTGCCGTAGAGGAAGCTAGTAGCCAGGATGTCGAAGGCGAAGGGGAGAGGGCCGC
CCTCGACCACCTTGATTCTCATGGTCTGGGTGCCCTCGTAGGGCTTGCCTTCGCCCTCGGATGTGCACTT
GAAGTGATGGTTGTCCACGGTGCCCTCCATGTACAGCTTCATGTGCATGTTCTCCTTAATCAGCTCGCTG
CCCATTGGGCCAGGATTCTCCTCCACGTCACCGCATGTTAGGAGACTTCCTCTGCCCTCTCCTCCGGACC
CGCCGCCCTTGTACAGCTCGTCCATGCCGAGAGTGATCCCGGCGGCGGTCACGAACTCCAGCAGGACCAT
GTGATCGCGCTTCTCGTTGGGG
